>Addgene plasmid #111484 | B5-5 | addgene full sequence | sequence record 213281 | Addgene NGS Result
GATCTTGATCCCCTGCGCCATCAGATCCTTGGCGGCAAGAAAGCCATCCAGTTTACTTTGCAGGGCTTCC
CAACCTTACCAGAGGGCGCCCCAGCTGGCAATTCCGACGTCTAAGAAACCATTATTATCATGACATTAAC
CTATAAAAATAGGCGTATCACGAGGCCCTTTCGTCTTCACCTCGATGATCCCGCGAAATTAATACGACTC
ACTATAGGGGAATTGAGAGCGGATAACAATTCCCCTCTAGAAATAATTTTGTTTAACTTTAAGAAGGAGA
TATACCATGCATCATCATCACCATCATTTA
[537 nt withheld, positions 311-847]
TATTAAAGCAGAGGCCATATGCTCGAGGATCCGGCTGCTAACAAAGCCCGAAAGGAAGCTGAGTTGGCTG
CTGCCACCGCTGAGCAATAACTAGCATAACCCCTTGGGGCCTCTAAACGGGTCTTGAGGGGTTTTTTGCT
GAAAGGAGGAACTATATCCGGATATCCCGCAAGAGGCCCGGCAGTACCGGCATAACCAAGCCTATGCCTA
CAGCATCCAGGGCCTAGGGTACGGGTTTTGCTGCCCGCAAACGGGCTGTTCTGGTGTTGCTAGTTTGTTA
TCAGAATCGCAGATCCGGCTTCAGCCGGTTTGCCGGCTGAAAGCGCTATTTCTTCCAGAATTGCCATGAT
TTTTTCCCCACGGGAGGCGTCACTGGCTCCCGTGTTGTCGGCAGCTTTGATTCGATAAGCAGCATCGCCT
GTTTCAGGCTGTCTATGTGTGACTGTTGAGCTGTAACAAGTTGTCTCAGGTGTTCAATTTCATGTTCTAG
TTGCTTTGTTTTACTGGTTTCACCTGTTCTATTAGGTGTTACATGCTGTTCATCTGTTACATTGTCGATC
TGTTCATGGTGAACAGCTTTGAATGCACCAAAAACTCGTAAAAGCTCTGATGTATCTATCTTTTTTACAC
CGTTTTCATCTGTGCATATGGACAGTTTTCCCTTTGATATGTAACGGTGAACAGTTGTTCTACTTTTGTT
TGTTAGTCTTGATGCTTCACTGATAGATACAAGAGCCATAAGAACCTCAGATCCTTCCGTATTTAGCCAG
TATGTTCTCTAGTGTGGTTCGTTGTTTTTGCGTGAGCCATGAGAACGAACCATTGAGATCATACTTACTT
TGCATGTCACTCAAAAATTTTGCCTCAAAACTGGTGAGCTGAATTTTTGCAGTTAAAGCATCGTGTAGTG
TTTTTCTTAGTCCGTTATGTAGGTAGGAATCTGATGTAATGGTTGTTGGTATTTTGTCACCATTCATTTT
TATCTGGTTGTTCTCAAGTTCGGTTACGAGATCCATTTGTCTATCTAGTTCAACTTGGAAAATCAACGTA
TCAGTCGGGCGGCCTCGCTTATCAACCACCAATTTCATATTGCTGTAAGTGTTTAAATCTTTACTTATTG
GTTTCAAAACCCATTGGTTAAGCCTTTTAAACTCATGGTAGTTATTTTCAAGCATTAACATGAACTTAAA
TTCATCAAGGCTAATCTCTATATTTGCCTTGTGAGTTTTCTTTTGTGTTAGTTCTTTTAATAACCACTCA
TAAATCCTCATAGAGTATTTGTTTTCAAAAGACTTAACATGTTCCAGATTATATTTTATGAATTTTTTTA
ACTGGAAAAGATAAGGCAATATCTCTTCACTAAAAACTAATTCTAATTTTTCGCTTGAGAACTTGGCATA
GTTTGTCCACTGGAAAATCTCAAAGCCTTTAACCAAAGGATTCCTGATTTCCACAGTTCTCGTCATCAGC
TCTCTGGTTGCTTTAGCTAATACACCATAAGCATTTTCCCTACTGATGTTCATCATCTGAGCGTATTGGT
TATAAGTGAACGATACCGTCCGTTCTTTCCTTGTAGGGTTTTCAATCGTGGGGTTGAGTAGTGCCACACA
GCATAAAATTAGCTTGGTTTCATGCTCCGTTAAGTCATAGCGACTAATCGCTAGTTCATTTGCTTTGAAA
ACAACTAATTCAGACATACATCTCAATTGGTCTAGGTGATTTTAATCACTATACCAATTGAGATGGGCTA
GTCAATGATAATTACTAGTCCTTTTCCTTTGAGTTGTGGGTATCTGTAAATTCTGCTAGACCTTTGCTGG
AAAACTTGTAAATTCTGCTAGACCCTCTGTAAATTCCGCTAGACCTTTGTGTGTTTTTTTTGTTTATATT
CAAGTGGTTATAATTTATAGAATAAAGAAAGAATAAAAAAAGATAAAAAGAATAGATCCCAGCCCTGTGT
ATAACTCACTACTTTAGTCAGTTCCGCAGTATTACAAAAGGATGTCGCAAACGCTGTTTGCTCCTCTACA
AAACAGACCTTAAAACCCTAAAGGCTTAAGTAGCACCCTCGCAAGCTCGGGCAAATCGCTGAATATTCCT
TTTGTCTCCGACCATCAGGCACCTGAGTCGCTGTCTTTTTCGTGACATTCAGTTCGCTGCGCTCACGGCT
CTGGCAGTGAATGGGGGTAAATGGCACTACAGGCGCCTTTTATGGATTCATGCAAGGAAACTACCCATAA
TACAAGAAAAGCCCGTCACGGGCTTCTCAGGGCGTTTTATGGCGGGTCTGCTATGTGGTGCTATCTGACT
TTTTGCTGTTCAGCAGTTCCTGCCCTCTGATTTTCCAGTCTGACCACTTCGGATTATCCCGTGACAGGTC
ATTCAGACTGGCTAATGCACCCAGTAAGGCAGCGGTATCATCAACAGGCTTACCCGTCTTACTGTCCCTA
GTGCTTGGATTCTCACCAATAAAAAACGCCCGGCGGCAACCGAGCGTTCTGAACAAATCCAGATGGAGTT
CTGAGGTCATTACTGGATCTATCAACAGGAGTCCAAGCGAGCTCTCGAACCCCAGAGTCCCGCTCAGAAG
AACTCGTCAAGAAGGCGATAGAAGGCGATGCGCTGCGAATCGGGAGCGGCGATACCGTAAAGCACGAGGA
AGCGGTCAGCCCATTCGCCGCCAAGCTCTTCAGCAATATCACGGGTAGCCAACGCTATGTCCTGATAGCG
GTCCGCCACACCCAGCCGGCCACAGTCGATGAATCCAGAAAAGCGGCCATTTTCCACCATGATATTCGGC
AAGCAGGCATCGCCATGGGTCACGACGAGATCCTCGCCGTCGGGCATGCGCGCCTTGAGCCTGGCGAACA
GTTCGGCTGGCGCGAGCCCCTGATGCTCTTCGTCCAGATCATCCTGATCGACAAGACCGGCTTCCATCCG
AGTACGTGCTCGCTCGATGCGATGTTTCGCTTGGTGGTCGAATGGGCAGGTAGCCGGATCAAGCGTATGC
AGCCGCCGCATTGCATCAGCCATGATGGATACTTTCTCGGCAGGAGCAAGGTGAGATGACAGGAGATCCT
GCCCCGGCACTTCGCCCAATAGCAGCCAGTCCCTTCCCGCTTCAGTGACAACGTCGAGCACAGCTGCGCA
AGGAACGCCCGTCGTGGCCAGCCACGATAGCCGCGCTGCCTCGTCCTGCAGTTCATTCAGGGCACCGGAC
AGGTCGGTCTTGACAAAAAGAACCGGGCGCCCCTGCGCTGACAGCCGGAACACGGCGGCATCAGAGCAGC
CGATTGTCTGTTGTGCCCAGTCATAGCCGAATAGCCTCTCCACCCAAGCGGCCGGAGAACCTGCGTGCAA
TCCATCTTGTTCAATCATGCGAAACGATCCTCATCCTGTCTCTTGATCA
Features (pLannotate 1.2.2; 12 found; start..end, strand, type, name):
      1..120     -  CDS            tnpA (fragment): TN5P_ECOLX - Also known as tnp. Experimental evidence at protein level: Swiss-Prot protein existence level 1. Mediates transposition of transposon Tn5 by a 'cut and paste' mechanism. First, the monomeric transposase binds the 19 bp inverted DNA repeats flanking the transposon. Then, dimerization of the DNA- bound transposase creates a synaptic DNA complex. After nicking of the first DNA strand, excision of the transposon proceeds through a series of intermediates. The transposase then mediates the insertion of the transposon at a new site by strand transfer. The activity of the wild- type tran
    200..218     +  promoter       T7 promoter: promoter for bacteriophage T7 RNA polymerase
    219..243     +  protein_bind   lac operator: The lac repressor binds to the lac operator to inhibit transcription in E. coli. This inhibition can be relieved by adding lactose or isopropyl-β-D-thiogalactopyranoside (IPTG). lac repressor encoded by lacI
    258..280     +  RBS            RBS: efficient ribosome binding site from bacteriophage T7 gene 10 (Olins and Rangwala, 1989)
    308..847     +  CDS            infC (sequence partly withheld): IF3_ECOLI - Also known as fit, srjA. Experimental evidence at protein level: Swiss-Prot protein existence level 1. One of the essential components for the initiation of protein synthesis.IF-3 binds to the 30S ribosomal subunit and shifts the equilibrum between 70S ribosomes and their 50S and 30S subunits in favor of the free subunits, thus enhancing the availability of 30S subunits on which protein synthesis initiation begins. From Escherichia coli (strain K12).
    881..930     +  CDS            SET1 (fragment): solubility-enhancement tag derived from T7 phage gene 10B
    938..985     +  terminator     T7 terminator: transcription terminator for bacteriophage T7 RNA polymerase
   1008..1069    -  CDS            TcR (fragment): tetracycline efflux protein; tet; confers resistance to tetracycline
   1594..2544    -  CDS            Rep101: RepA protein needed for replication with the pSC101 origin; rep101
   2592..2814    -  rep_origin     pSC101 ori: low-copy replication origin that requires the Rep101 protein
   3306..3400    -  terminator     lambda t0 terminator: transcription terminator from phage lambda
   3434..4225    -  CDS            neo: KKA2_KLEPN - Also known as kan, nptII. Experimental evidence at protein level: Swiss-Prot protein existence level 1. Resistance to kanamycin, neomycin, paromomycin, ribostamycin, butirosin and gentamicin B. From Klebsiella pneumoniae.
