[The description below was written by a language model from this plasmid's Addgene catalogue record and pLannotate feature annotations shown in this document.]
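Description:
B5-5 is a low-copy bacterial expression plasmid built on a pSC101 backbone for producing Escherichia coli translation initiation factor 3 (IF3, the infC gene product). Replication depends on the pSC101 origin together with the plasmid-encoded Rep101 (RepA) protein, which keeps copy number low. Selection is by kanamycin through the neo/nptII aminoglycoside phosphotransferase gene, which is followed by a lambda t0 terminator. The 4,256 nt sequence record also carries short annotated fragments of the Tn5 transposase and a tetracycline resistance gene. These look like non-functional remnants of the plasmid's construction history rather than working elements.

The expression cassette has a pET-style layout. A T7 promoter is followed immediately by a lac operator, so transcription requires T7 RNA polymerase in the host and can be repressed by LacI and induced with IPTG or lactose. The strong ribosome binding site from phage T7 gene 10 drives translation of infC, and a T7 terminator closes the unit. The catalogue lists an N-terminal 6xHis tag supplied by the backbone. It is not annotated separately in the feature table, although a short gap between the RBS and the start of the infC annotation could accommodate it. A small fragment matching a T7 gene 10B-derived solubility tag lies downstream of the coding sequence and is probably leftover vector sequence. The insert was introduced by Gibson assembly.

IF3 binds the 30S ribosomal subunit and favours dissociated subunits, which promotes translation initiation. The associated publication concerns synthetic microbial consortia for rapid assembly of pure translation machinery, so this plasmid appears to be one of a set for expressing His-tagged translation factors for affinity purification and reconstituted cell-free protein synthesis.
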