Addgene plasmid #111484: B5-5
Purpose: translational initiation factor 3
Depositing lab: Cheemeng Tan. Depositing organization: University of California, Davis. Publication: Synthetic microbial consortia enable rapid assembly of pure translation machinery. Villarreal F, Contreras-Llano LE, Chavez M, Ding Y, Fan J, Pan T, Tan C. Nat Chem Biol. 2018 Jan;14(1):29-35. doi: 10.1038/nchembio.2514. Epub 2017 Nov 13. PubMed 29131146.
Backbone
  Vector backbone: pSC101
  Vector type: Bacterial Expression
Growth in bacteria
  Bacterial resistance: Kanamycin, 50 μg/mL
  Growth temperature: 37°C
  Growth strain: DH5alpha
  Copy number: Low Copy
Gene/Insert
  Gene/Insert name: translational initiation factor 3
  Tag / fusion protein: 6xHis (N terminal on backbone)
  Cloning method: Gibson Cloning
Terms and licenses: Academic/Nonprofit Terms; Industry Terms: Not Available to Industry
Depositor comments: Gene comes from E.coli.
How to cite: B5-5 was a gift from Cheemeng Tan (Addgene plasmid # 111484 ; http://n2t.net/addgene:111484 ; RRID:Addgene_111484)
